>Addgene plasmid #86162 | p35S::AtSOBIR1-YFPc | addgene full sequence | sequence record 179085 | Addgene NGS Result
TGAGACTTTTCAACAAAGGGTAATATCGGGAAACCTCCTCGGATTCCATTGCCCAGCTATCTGTCACTTC
ATCGAAAGGACAGTAGAAAAGGAAGATGGCTTCTACAAATGCCATCATTGCGATAAAGGAAAGGCTATCG
TTCAAGATGCCTCTACCGACAGTGGTCCCAAAGATGGACCCCCACCCACGAGGAACATCGTGGAAAAAGA
AGACGTTCCAACCACGTCTTCAAAGCAAGTGGATTGATGTGATATCTCCACTGACGTAAGGGATGACGCA
CAATCCCACTATCCTTCGCAAGACCCTTCCTCTATATAAGGAAGTTCATTTCATTTGGAGAGGACCTCGA
GGTCGACGGTATCGATAAGCTTCCCATCAACAAGTTTGTACAAAAAAGCAGGCTCCGCGGCCGCCCCCTT
CACCATGGCTGTTCCCACGGGAAGCGCCAATCTCTTTCTCCGGCCTCTCATCCTCGCCGTTCTCTCCTTT
CTTCTTCTCTCTTCATTCGTCTCCTCTGTTGAGTGGCTCGATATCGATTCCTCAGATCTCAAAGCTCTTC
AGGTCATCGAAACAGAGCTCGGAGTCAACAGTCAACGTTCTTCGGCCAGTGATGTCAACCCTTGCGGTCG
CCGAGGAGTTTTCTGCGAGAGACGGCACTCTGCCACCACCGGAGAATACGTTCTCCGTGTCACGAGGCTC
GTCTACCGATCCAGGAGCTTGACGGGGACTATCTCTCCGGTCATCGGAATGTTGTCGGAGCTCAAGGAAC
TTACTTTGTCTAATAACCAGTTGGTCAACGCTGTTCCGGTGGATATCTTAAGCTGTAAGCAACTTGAAGT
TCTTGATCTTCGGAAAAATAGATTTTCCGGTCAGATTCCGGGAAACTTTTCTAGTTTGAGCCGTCTTCGA
ATCCTTGATCTCTCTTCGAACAAGTTATCCGGGAACTTGAATTTCTTGAAGAATCTACGCAATCTGGAGA
ATCTCTCTGTTGCAAACAATCTCTTCTCAGGCAAAATCCCGGAACAAATTGTGTCGTTCCACAATCTCCG
GTTCTTTGATTTCTCCGGAAACCGGTATTTGGAAGGTCCGGCTCCGGTTATGAGCAGTATCAAGCTTCAG
ACATCTCCACATCAAACAAGACACATTCTTGCTGAAACTCCAACTTCAAGTCCCACGAACAAACCCAACA
ACAGCACTACATCAAAAGCTCCAAAGGGAGCTCCAAAACCAGGGAAGTTGAAGAAGAAGAAGAAGAAGAG
CAAGAAGAAGAAAGTAGCGGCATGGATCTTAGGGTTTGTCGTTGGAGCCATAGGAGGAACAATCTCTGGG
TTTGTCTTCTCGGTGTTGTTCAAATTGATTATTCAAGCAATAAGAGGATCAGAAAAACCACCAGGTCCTT
CCATATTCAGCCCATTGATCAAGAAAGCTGAAGATTTAGCTTTCTTGGAGAATGAAGAAGCGTTAGCTTC
TCTGGAGATCATAGGAAGAGGAGGTTGTGGAGAAGTTTTCAAAGCTGAACTACCAGGAAGCAATGGGAAG
ATCATAGCTGTGAAGAAAGTGATCCAACCGCCTAAAGACGCCGATGAACTAACAGATGAAGATTCCAAGT
TTCTGAACAAGAAAATGAGGCAAATTAGATCCGAGATCAACACAGTCGGCCATATCCGGCACCGGAATCT
TCTCCCATTGTTAGCACACGTGTCAAGACCCGAGTGCCACTACCTCGTTTACGAGTACATGGAAAAGGGG
AGTTTGCAAGATATATTGACTGACGTACAAGCTGGAAATCAAGAACTAATGTGGCCAGCGAGGCACAAGA
TTGCTTTAGGTATAGCTGCAGGGCTTGAGTACCTTCACATGGATCATAACCCACGAATCATTCACAGAGA
CTTAAAGCCAGCCAATGTTCTTCTTGATGATGACATGGAAGCCAGAATTTCAGATTTCGGACTGGCAAAG
GCAATGCCAGATGCAGTCACACATATTACAACCTCGCATGTTGCAGGTACTGTGGGATACATAGCACCAG
AGTTTTATCAAACCCACAAGTTCACAGATAAATGTGATATCTATAGTTTTGGAGTGATTCTTGGGATTCT
GGTGATTGGGAAGCTTCCTTCAGATGAGTTTTTTCAGCATACTGACGAGATGAGTCTGATAAAGTGGATG
AGGAACATAATAACATCGGAAAATCCTAGCCTTGCGATTGATCCGAAGTTGATGGATCAAGGATTCGATG
AACAGATGCTTCTGGTTCTGAAGATCGCCTGTTACTGTACTTTGGATGATCCAAAACAGAGGCCGAACAG
TAAAGATGTCAGGACCATGTTGTCCCAGATCAAGCACAAGGGTGGGCGCGCCGACCCAGCTTTCTTGTAC
AAAGTGGTTGATGGGATGGACAAGCAGAAGAACGGCATCAAGGCCAACTTCAAGATCCGCCACAACATCG
AGGACGGCGGCGTGCAGCTCGCCGACCACTACCAGCAGAACACCCCCATCGGCGACGGCCCCGTGCTGCT
GCCCGACAACCACTACCTGAGCTACCAGTCCGCCCTGAGCAAAGACCCCAACGAGAAGCGCGATCACATG
GTCCTGCTGGAGTTCGTGACCGCCGCCGGGATCACTCTCGGCATGGACGAGCTGTACAAGTAATCTAGAG
TCCGCAAAAATCACCAGTCTCTCTCTACAAATCTATCTCTCTCTATTTTTCTCCAGAATAATGTGTGAGT
AGTTCCCAGATAAGGGAATTAGGGTTCTTATAGGGTTTCGCTCATGTGTTGAGCATATAAGAAACCCTTA
GTATGTATTTGTATTTGTAAAATACTTCTATCAATAAAATTTCTAATTCCTAAAACCAAAATCCAGTGAC
CGGGCGGCCGCCACCGCGGTGGAGGGGGATCAGATTGTCGTTTCCCGCCTTCAGTTTAAACTATCAGTGT
TTGACAGGATATATTGGCGGGTAAACCTAAGAGAAAAGAGCGTTTATTAGAATAATCGGATATTTAAAAG
GGCGTGAAAAGGTTTATCCGTTCGTCCATTTGTATGTGTACATCACCGACGAGCAAGGCAAGACCGAGCG
CCTTTCCGACGCTCACCGGGCTGGTTGCCCTCGCCGCTGGGCTGGCGGCCGTCTATGGCCCTGCAAACGC
GCCAGAAACGCCGTCGAAGCCGTGTGCGAGACACCGGCCGCCGGCGTTGTGGATACCTCGCGGAAAACTT
GGCCCTCACTGACAGATGAGGGGCGGACGTTGACACTTGAGGGGCCGACTCACCCGGCGCGGCGTTGACA
GATGAGGGGCAGGCTCGATTTCGGCCGGCGACGTGGAGCTGGCCAGCCTCGCAAATCGGCGAAAACGCCT
GATTTTACGCGAGTTTCCCACAGATGATGTGGACAAGCCTGGGGATAAGTGCCCTGCGGTATTGACACTT
GAGGGGCGCGACTACTGACAGATGAGGGGCGCGATCCTTGACACTTGAGGGGCAGAGTGCTGACAGATGA
GGGGCGCACCTATTGACATTTGAGGGGCTGTCCACAGGCAGAAAATCCAGCATTTGCAAGGGTTTCCGCC
CGTTTTTCGGCCACCGCTAACCTGTCTTTTAACCTGCTTTTAAACCAATATTTATAAACCTTGTTTTTAA
CCAGGGCTGCGCCCTGTGCGCGTGACCGCGCACGCCGAAGGGGGGTGCCCCCCCTTCTCGAACCCTCCCG
GCCCGCTAACGCGGGCCTCCCATCCCCCCAGGGGCTGCGCCCCTCGGCCGCGAACGGCCTCACCCCAAAA
ATGGCAGCGCTGGCAGTCCTTGCCATTGCCGGGATCGGGGCAGTAACGGGATGGGCGATCAGCCCGAAAG
CTACCCCTATTTGTTTATTTTTCTAAATACATTCAAATATGTATCCGCTCATGAGACAATAACCCTGATA
AATGCTTCAATAATATTGAAAAAGGAAGAGTATGAGTATTCAACATTTCCGTGTCGCCCTTATTCCCTTT
TTTGCGGCATTTTGCCTTCCTGTTTTTGCTCACCCAGAAACGCTGGTGAAAGTAAAAGATGCTGAAGATC
AGTTGGGTGCACGAGTGGGTTACATCGAACTGGATCTCAACAGCGGTAAGATCCTTGAGAGTTTTCGCCC
CGAAGAACGTTTTCCAATGATGAGCACTTTTAAAGTTCTGCTATGTGGCGCGGTATTATCCCGTATTGAC
GCCGGGCAAGAGCAACTCGGTCGCCGCATACACTATTCTCAGAATGACTTGGTTGAGTACTCACCAGTCA
CAGAAAAGCATCTTACGGATGGCATGACAGTAAGAGAATTATGCAGTGCTGCCATAACCATGAGTGATAA
CACTGCGGCCAACTTACTTCTGACAACGATCGGAGGACCGAAGGAGCTAACCGCTTTTTTGCACAACATG
GGGGATCATGTAACTCGCCTTGATCGTTGGGAACCGGAGCTGAATGAAGCCATACCAAACGACGAGCGTG
ACACCACGATGCCTGTAGCAATGGCAACAACGTTGCGCAAACTATTAACTGGCGAACTACTTACTCTAGC
TTCCCGGCAACAATTAATAGACTGGATGGAGGCGGATAAAGTTGCAGGACCACTTCTGCGCTCGGCCCTT
CCGGCTGGCTGGTTTATTGCTGATAAATCTGGAGCCGGTGAGCGTGGGTCTCGCGGTATCATTGCAGCAC
TGGGGCCAGATGGTAAGCCCTCCCGTATCGTAGTTATCTACACGACGGGGAGTCAGGCAACTATGGATGA
ACGAAATAGACAGATCGCTGAGATAGGTGCCTCACTGATTAAGCATTGGTAACTGTCAGACCAAGTTTAC
TCATATATACTTTAGATTGATTTAAAACTTCATTTTTAATTTAAAAGGATCTAGGTGAAGATCCTTTTTG
ATAATCTCATGACCAAAATCCCTTAACGTGAGTTTTCGTTCCACTGAGCGTCAGACCCCGTAGAAAAGAT
CAAAGGATCTTCTTGAGATCCTTTTTTTCTGCGCGTAATCTGCTGCTTGCAAACAAAAAAACCACCGCTA
CCAGCGGTGGTTTGTTTGCCGGATCAAGAGCTACCAACTCTTTTTCCGAAGGTAACTGGCTTCAGCAGAG
CGCAGATACCAAATACTGTTCTTCTAGTGTAGCCGTAGTTAGGCCACCACTTCAAGAACTCTGTAGCACC
GCCTACATACCTCGCTCTGCTAATCCTGTTACCAGTGGCTGCTGCCAGTGGCGATAAGTCGTGTCTTACC
GGGTTGGACTCAAGACGATAGTTACCGGATAAGGCGCAGCGGTCGGGCTGAACGGGGGGTTCGTGCACAC
AGCCCAGCTTGGAGCGAACGACCTACACCGAACTGAGATACCTACAGCGTGAGCTATGAGAAAGCGCCAC
GCTTCCCGAAGGGAGAAAGGCGGACAGGTATCCGGTAAGCGGCAGGGTCGGAACAGGAGAGCGCACGAGG
GAGCTTCCAGGGGGAAACGCCTGGTATCTTTATAGTCCTGTCGGGTTTCGCCACCTCTGACTTGAGCGTC
GATTTTTGTGATGCTCGTCAGGGGGGCGGAGCCTATGGAAAAACGCCAGCAACGCGGCCTTTTTACGGTT
CCTGGCCTTTTGCTGGCCTTTTGCTCACATGGACTCTAGCTAGAGGATCACAGGCAGCAACGCTCTGTCA
TCGTTACAATCAACATGCTACCCTCCGCGAGATCATCCGTGTTTCAAACCCGGCAGCTTAGTTGCCGTTC
TTCCGAATAGCATCGGTAACATGAGCAAAGTCTGCCGCCTTACAACGGCTCTCCCGCTGACGCCGTCCCG
GACTGATGGGCTGCCTGTATCGAGTGGTGATTTTGTGCCGAGCTGCCGGTCGGGGAGCTGTTGGCTGGCT
GGTGGCAGGATATATTGTGGTGTAAACAAATTGACGCTTAGACAACTTAATAACACATTGCGGACGTTTT
TAATGATCGAATACTAACGTCTCTACCAGATATCAGCTTGCATGCCGGTCGATCTAGTAACATAGATGAC
ACCGCGCGCGATAATTTATCCTAGTTTGCGCGCTATATTTTGTTTTCTATCGCGTATTAAATGTATAATT
GCGGGACTCTAATCATAAAAACCCATCTCATAAATAACGTCATGCATTACATGTTAATTATTACATGCTT
AACGTAATTCAACAGAAATTATATGATAATCATCGCAAGACCGGCAACAGGATTCAATCTTAAGAAACTT
TATTGCCAAATGTTTGAACGATCTGCTTGACTCTAGGGGTCATCAGATTTCGGTGACGGGCAGGACCGGA
CGGGGCGGCACCGGCAGGCTGAAGTCCAGCTGCCAGAAACCCACGTCATGCCAGTTCCCGTGCTTGAAGC
CGGCCGCCCGCAGCATGCCGCGGGGGGCATATCCGAGCGCCTCGTGCATGCGCACGCTCGGGTCGTTGGG
CAGCCCGATGACAGCGACCACGCTCTTGAAGCCCTGTGCCTCCAGGGACTTCAGCAGGTGGGTGTAGAGC
GTGGAGCCCAGTCCCGTCCGCTGGTGGCGGGGGGAGACGTACACGGTCGACTCGGCCGTCCAGTCGTAGG
CGTTGCGTGCCTTCCAGGGACCCGCGTAGGCGATGCCGGCGACCTCGCCGTCCACCTCGGCGACGAGCCA
GGGATAGCGCTCCCGCAGACGGACGAGGTCGTCCGTCCACTCCTGCGGTTCCTGCGGCTCGGTACGGAAG
TTGACCGTGCTTGTCTCGATGTAGTGGTTGACGATGGTGCAGACCGCCGGCATGTCCGCCTCGGTGGCAC
GGCGGATGTCGGCCGGGCGTCGTTCTGGGCTCATGGTAGATCCCCTCGATCGAGTTGAGAGTGAATATGA
GACTCTAATTGGATACCGAGGGGAATTTATGGAACGTCAGTGGAGCATTTTTGACAAGAAATATTTGCTA
GCTGATAGTGACCTTAGGCGACTTTTGAACGCGCAATAATGGTTTCTGACGTATGTGCTTAGCTCATTAA
ACTCCAGAAACCCGCGGCTCAGTGGCTCCTTCAACGTTGCGGTTCTGTCAGTTCCAAACGTAAAACGGCT
TGTCCCGCGTCATCGGCGGGGGTCATAACGTGACTCCCTTAATTCTCCGCTCATGATCAGATTGTCGTTT
CCCGCCTTCGGTTTGGGCGCGCCCGGTTCAGAAGACCAGAGGGCTATTGAGACTTTTCAACAAAGGGTAA
TATCGGGAAACCTCCTCGGATTCCATTGCCCAGCTATCTGTCACTTCATCGAAAGGACAGTAGAAAAGGA
AGATGGCTTCTACAAATGCCATCATTGCGATAAAGGAAAGGCTATCGTTCAAGATGCCTCTACCGACAGT
GGTCCCAAAGATGGACCCCCACCCACGAGGAACATCGTGGAAAAAGAAGACGTTCCAACCACGTCTTCAA
AGCAAGTGGATTGATGTGATACATGGTGGAGCACGACACTCTCGTCTACTCCAAGAATATCAAAGATACA
GTCTCAGAAGACCAGAGGGCTAT
Features (pLannotate 1.2.2; 18 found; start..end, strand, type, name):
    345..372     -  misc_feature   MCS (fragment): pBluescript multiple cloning site
    380..404     +  protein_bind   attB1: mutant version of attB; recombination site for the Gateway® BP reaction BP Clonase™
    425..2347    +  CDS            SOBIR1: SBIR1_ARATH - Also known as EVR. Experimental evidence at protein level: Swiss-Prot protein existence level 1. Dual specificity kinase acting on both serine/threonine- and tyrosine-containing substrates. Acting as a counterplayer of BIR1, promotes the activation of plant defense and cell death (PubMed:19616764). Component of the RLP23-SOBIR1-BAK1 complex that mediates NLP-triggered immunity (PubMed:27251392). Functions as an inhibitor/regulator of abscission, probably by regulating membrane trafficking during abscission (PubMed:20081191). From Arabidopsis thaliana (Mouse-ear cress).
   2364..2388    -  protein_bind   attB2: mutant version of attB; recombination site for the Gateway® BP reaction BP Clonase™
   2399..2650    +  CDS            VC155: C-terminal fragment of mVenus for use in bimolecular fluorescence complementation (BiFC) (Kodama and Hu, 2010)
   2708..2867    +  polyA_signal   CaMV poly(A) signal (fragment): cauliflower mosaic virus polyadenylation signal
   2874..2894    -  misc_feature   MCS (fragment): pBluescript multiple cloning site
   2942..2966    +  misc_feature   RB T-DNA repeat: right border repeat from nopaline C58 T-DNA
   3186..3717    +  rep_origin     oriV: incP origin of replication
   3781..3858    +  CDS            klaC (fragment): KLAC_ECOLX - Also known as telB. Protein predicted: Swiss-Prot protein existence level 4. Belongs to the kla operon, which is associated with cryptic tellurite resistance, and IncW plasmid fertility inhibition. From Escherichia coli.
   3860..3951    +  promoter       AmpR promoter: bla
   3952..4812    +  CDS            AmpR: β-lactamase; bla; confers resistance to ampicillin, carbenicillin, and related antibiotics
   4983..5571    +  rep_origin     ori: high-copy-number ColE1/pMB1/pBR322/pUC origin of replication
   5883..5907    +  misc_feature   LB T-DNA repeat: left border repeat from nopaline C58 T-DNA
   6001..6253    -  terminator     NOS terminator: nopaline synthase terminator and poly(A) signal
   6276..6824    -  CDS            bar: PAT_STRHY - Experimental evidence at protein level: Swiss-Prot protein existence level 1. Inactivates phosphinothricin (PPT) by transfer of an acetyl group from acetyl CoA. Can also acetylate demethylphosphinothricin but not PTT or glutamate. This enzyme is an effector of phosphinothricin tripeptide (PTT or bialaphos) resistance. From Streptomyces hygroscopicus. Introduced by genetic manipulation and expressed in glufosinate-tolerant maize by Dekalb Genetics.
   6866..7045    -  promoter       NOS promoter: nopaline synthase promoter
   7188..345     +  promoter       CaMV 35S promoter (enhanced) (across the origin): cauliflower mosaic virus 35S promoter with a duplicated enhancer region
