[The description below was written by a language model from this plasmid's Addgene catalogue record and pLannotate feature annotations shown in this document.]
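Description:
p35S::AtSOBIR1-YFPc is a plant expression construct built on the binary T-DNA backbone pAM-PAT-GWPro35S, made by Gateway cloning to produce one half of a split-YFP (bimolecular fluorescence complementation, BiFC) pair. In bacteria it is carried at high copy by a ColE1/pUC-type origin and selected with ampicillin through the β-lactamase gene. An incP oriV is also annotated, the kind of broad-host-range origin that permits maintenance in Agrobacterium. These propagation elements lie outside the nopaline-type left and right border repeats that define the segment transferred into plant cells.

Within the borders, an enhanced CaMV 35S promoter with a duplicated enhancer region drives the Arabidopsis thaliana SOBIR1 coding sequence, flanked by the attB1 and attB2 sites left by Gateway recombination. The attB2 site is followed by a C-terminal fragment of the yellow fluorescent protein mVenus (annotated VC155), which forms the C-terminal YFPc tag on the insert, and the unit ends with a CaMV polyadenylation signal. SOBIR1 is a receptor-like kinase that promotes activation of plant defence and cell death and takes part in receptor-like protein/BAK1 immune complexes. A second cassette in the opposite orientation places the bar gene, encoding phosphinothricin acetyltransferase, between the NOS promoter and NOS terminator, providing glufosinate (phosphinothricin) selection of transformed plant tissue.

The YFPc fragment is not fluorescent by itself. A signal appears only when SOBIR1-YFPc comes close to a partner protein fused to the complementary N-terminal YFP fragment, so co-expression in plant cells can report and localise SOBIR1 interactions. The associated publication concerns immune receptor complex formation and endocytosis, consistent with this use.
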