Addgene plasmid #86162: p35S::AtSOBIR1-YFPc
Purpose: SOBIR1 split YFP
Depositing lab: Silke Robatzek. Depositing organization: Sainsbury Laboratory, Norwich. Publication: Avr4 promotes Cf-4 receptor-like protein association with the BAK1/SERK3 receptor-like kinase to initiate receptor endocytosis and plant immunity. Postma J, Liebrand TW, Bi G, Evrard A, Bye RR, Mbengue M, Kuhn H, Joosten MH, Robatzek S. New Phytol. 2016 Apr;210(2):627-42. doi: 10.1111/nph.13802. Epub 2016 Jan 14. PubMed 26765243.
Backbone
  Vector backbone: pAM-PAT-GWPro35S
  Vector type: Plant Expression
Growth in bacteria
  Bacterial resistance: Ampicillin, 100 μg/mL
  Growth temperature: 37°C
  Growth strain: DH5alpha
  Copy number: High Copy
Gene/Insert
  Gene/Insert name: SOBIR1
  Promoter: 35S
  Tag / fusion protein: YFPc (C terminal on insert)
  Cloning method: Gateway Cloning
  Sequencing primers: 5′ 35S promoter
Terms and licenses: Academic/Nonprofit Terms; Industry Terms: Not Available to Industry
How to cite: p35S::AtSOBIR1-YFPc was a gift from Silke Robatzek (Addgene plasmid # 86162 ; http://n2t.net/addgene:86162 ; RRID:Addgene_86162)
